Addgene plasmid #239087: pccGFP-MalE-pos-1F02
Purpose: Positive control for liquid MalE complementation assay
Depositing lab: Alessandro Senes. Depositing organization: University of Wisconsin, Madison. Publication: High-throughput discovery of transmembrane helix dimers from human single-pass membrane proteins with TOXGREEN sort-seq. Anderson SM, Choi J, Cushman EM, Leander M, Raman S, Senes A. bioRxiv 2025.04.22.650048 10.1101/2025.04.22.650048.
Backbone
  Vector backbone: pccGFPKAN
  Backbone size w/o insert (bp): 7375
  Total vector size (bp): 7426
  Vector type: Bacterial Expression
Growth in bacteria
  Bacterial resistance: Ampicillin, 100 μg/mL
  Growth temperature: 37°C
  Growth strain: DH5alpha
  Copy number: High Copy
Gene/Insert
  Gene/Insert name: transmembrane domain of AMPE
  Species: H. sapiens (human)
  Insert size (bp): 51
  Mutation: deleted amino acids 19-22, and changed Leucine 35 to Phenylalanine
  Tag / fusion protein: ToxR (N terminal on backbone); MBP (C terminal on backbone)
  Cloning method: Restriction Enzyme; 5′ cloning site NheI (not destroyed); 3′ cloning site BamHI (destroyed during cloning)
  Sequencing primers: 5′ acggttgaagaagagatggctcgc
Terms and licenses: Academic/Nonprofit Terms; Industry Terms: Not Available to Industry
How to cite: pccGFP-MalE-pos-1F02 was a gift from Alessandro Senes (Addgene plasmid # 239087 ; http://n2t.net/addgene:239087 ; RRID:Addgene_239087)
