[The description below was written by a language model from this plasmid's Addgene catalogue record and pLannotate feature annotations shown in this document.]
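Description:
pccGFP-MalE-pos-1F02 is a bacterial expression plasmid built on the pccGFPKAN backbone and used as a positive control in a liquid-culture MalE complementation assay, part of the TOXGREEN system for measuring transmembrane helix association in the E. coli inner membrane. It replicates from a ColE1/pMB1-type origin, with pBR322-derived bom and rop elements also annotated. The catalogue lists it as high copy. Selection is by ampicillin through the bla gene under its own promoter.

The payload is a chimeric protein in which the N-terminal ToxR transcriptional activator domain from Vibrio cholerae is joined, through a 51 bp insert cloned between NheI and BamHI sites, to a C-terminal maltose-binding protein (MBP, malE without its signal sequence). The insert encodes the transmembrane domain of human AMPE, carrying a deletion of residues 19–22 and a Leu35-to-Phe substitution. The insert is too short to be annotated as its own feature, and appears to lie at the ToxR–MBP junction. The promoter driving the fusion is not identified in the record.

On the opposite strand, a superfolder GFP reporter is flanked by rrnB terminators. The upstream region contains a cat promoter fragment and a short Vibrio cholerae sequence annotated as a zot fragment. In ToxR-based assays, helix-driven dimerisation brings ToxR domains together to activate such a reporter. In the MalE assay, correct membrane insertion places MBP in the periplasm, which lets a malE-deficient host grow on maltose.

The sequenced record is 6,895 nt, shorter than the 7,426 bp catalogue total. The record does not explain this discrepancy.
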