Features (pLannotate 1.2.2; 16 found; start..end, strand, type, name):
      1..589     +  rep_origin     ori: high-copy-number ColE1/pMB1/pBR322/pUC origin of replication
    775..915     -  misc_feature   bom: basis of mobility region from pBR322
   1017..1208    -  CDS            rop: Rop protein, which maintains plasmids at low copy number; rop
   1225..1605    +  CDS            YPB1_ECOLX: Protein predicted: Swiss-Prot protein existence level 4. From Escherichia coli.
   1790..1817    -  terminator     rrnB T2 terminator: transcription terminator T2 from the E. coli rrnB gene
   1909..1995    -  terminator     rrnB T1 terminator: Escherichia coli rrnB; transcription terminator T1 from the E. coli rrnB gene
   1997..2112    -  ncRNA          5S rRNA: Accession: RF00001 - 5S ribosomal RNA
   2433..3146    -  CDS            Superfolder GFP: Superfolder GFP is a basic (constitutively fluorescent) green fluorescent protein published in 2005, derived from Aequorea victoria. It is reported to be a very rapidly-maturing weak dimer.
   3147..3175    -  promoter       cat promoter (fragment): promoter of the E. coli cat gene encoding chloramphenicol acetyltransferase
   3326..3388    -  CDS            zot (fragment): ZOT_VIBCH - Experimental evidence at protein level: Swiss-Prot protein existence level 1. Increases the permeability of the small intestine mucosa by affecting the structure of intercellular tight junctions (zonula occludens). From Vibrio cholerae serotype O1 (strain ATCC 39315 / El Tor Inaba N16961).
   3507..3593    -  terminator     rrnB T1 terminator: Escherichia coli rrnB; transcription terminator T1 from the E. coli rrnB gene
   3944..4591    +  CDS            toxR (fragment): TOXR_VIBCH - Protein predicted: Swiss-Prot protein existence level 4. This transcription activator controls cholera toxin, pilus colonization factor and outer membrane protein expression in V.cholerae. It binds to the 5'-TTTTGAT-3' tandemly repeated DNA sequence in the cholera toxin promoter region. ToxS interacts with the C-terminal periplasmic domain of ToxR, stimulating its activity. It activates transcription at the promoters for tcpI and tcpA and this is presumably via ToxT. From Vibrio cholerae serotype O1 (strain ATCC 39315 / El Tor Inaba N16961).
   4598..5695    +  CDS            MBP: maltose binding protein from E. coli; malE (mutated); This version of the gene does not encode a signal sequence, so MBP will remain in the cytosol.
   5696..5715    +  misc_feature   MCS (fragment): pUC18/19 multiple cloning site
   5760..5864    +  promoter       AmpR promoter: bla
   5865..6725    +  CDS            AmpR: β-lactamase; bla; confers resistance to ampicillin, carbenicillin, and related antibiotics
>Addgene plasmid #239087 | pccGFP-MalE-pos-1F02 | addgene full sequence | sequence record 474398 | Addgene NGS Result
TTGAGATCCTTTTTTTCTGCGCGTAATCTGCTGCTTGCAAACAAAAAAACCACCGCTACCAGCGGTGGTT
TGTTTGCCGGATCAAGAGCTACCAACTCTTTTTCCGAAGGTAACTGGCTTCAGCAGAGCGCAGATACCAA
ATACTGTCCTTCTAGTGTAGCCGTAGTTAGGCCACCACTTCAAGAACTCTGTAGCACCGCCTACATACCT
CGCTCTGCTAATCCTGTTACCAGTGGCTGCTGCCAGTGGCGATAAGTCGTGTCTTACCGGGTTGGACTCA
AGACGATAGTTACCGGATAAGGCGCAGCGGTCGGGCTGAACGGGGGGTTCGTGCACACAGCCCAGCTTGG
AGCGAACGACCTACACCGAACTGAGATACCTACAGCGTGAGCTATGAGAAAGCGCCACGCTTCCCGAAGG
GAGAAAGGCGGACAGGTATCCGGTAAGCGGCAGGGTCGGAACAGGAGAGCGCACGAGGGAGCTTCCAGGG
GGAAACGCCTGGTATCTTTATAGTCCTGTCGGGTTTCGCCACCTCTGACTTGAGCGTCGATTTTTGTGAT
GCTCGTCAGGGGGGCGGAGCCTATGGAAAAACGCCAGCAACGCGGCCTTTTTACGGTTCCTGGCCTTTTG
CTGGCCTTTTGCTCACATGTTCTTTCCTGCGTTATCCCCTGATTCTGTGGATAACCGTATTACCGCCTTT
GAGTGAGCTGATACCGCTCGCCGCAGCCGAACGACCGAGCGCAGCGAGTCAGTGAGCGAGGAAGCGGAAG
AGCGCCTGATGCGGTATTTTCTCCTTACGCATCTGTGCGGTATTTCACACCGCATATGGTGCACTCTCAG
TACAATCTGCTCTGATGCCGCATAGTTAAGCCAGTATACACTCCGCTATCGCTACGTGACTGGGTCATGG
CTGCGCCCCGACACCCGCCAACACCCGCTGACGCGCCCTGACGGGCTTGTCTGCTCCCGGCATCCGCTTA
CAGACAAGCTGTGACCGTCTCCGGGAGCTGCATGTGTCAGAGGTTTTCACCGTCATCACCGAAACGCGCG
AGGCAGCTGCGGTAAAGCTCATCAGCGTGGTCGTGAAGCGATTCACAGATGTCTGCCTGTTCATCCGCGT
CCAGCTCGTTGAGTTTCTCCAGAAGCGTTAATGTCTGGCTTCTGATAAAGCGGGCCATGTTAAGGGCGGT
TTTTTCCTGTTTGGTCACTGATGCCTCCGTGTAAGGGGGATTTCTGTTCATGGGGGTAATGATACCGATG
AAACGAGAGAGGATGCTCACGATACGGGTTACTGATGATGAACATGCCCGGTTACTGGAACGTTGTGAGG
GTAAACAACTGGCGGTATGGATGCGGCGGGACCAGAGAAAAATCACTCAGGGTCAATGCCAGCGCTTCGT
TAATACAGATGTAGGTGTTCCACAGGGTAGCCAGCAGCATCCTGCGATGCAGATCCGGAACATAATGGTG
CAGGGCGCTGACTTCCGCGTTTCCAGACTTTACGAAACACGGAAACCGAAGACCATTCATGTTGTTGCTC
AGGTCGCAGACGTTTTGCAGCAGCAGTCGCTTCACGTTCGCTCGCGTATCGGTGATTCATTCTGCTAACC
AGTAAGGCAACCCCGCCAGCCTAGCCGGGTCCTCAACGACAGGAGCACGATCATGCGCACCCGTGGCCAG
GACCCAACGCTGCCCGACTGCTTTCCTGATGCAAAAACGAGGCTAGTTTACCGTATCTGTGGGGGGATGG
CTTGTAGATATGACGACAGGAAGAGTTTGTAGAAACGCAAAAAGGCCATCCGTCAGGATGGCCTTCTGCT
TAATTTGATGCCTGGCAGTTTATGGCGGGCGTCCTGCCCGCCACCCTCCGGGCCGTTGCTTCGCAACGTT
CAAATCCGCTCCCGGCGGATTTGTCCTACTCAGGAGAGCGTTCACCGACAAACAACAGATAAAACGAAAG
GCCCAGTCTTTCGACTGAGCCTTTCGTTTTATTTGATGCCTGGCAGTTCCCTACTCTCGCATGGGGAGAC
CCCACACTACCATCGGCGCTACGGCGTTTCACTTCTGAGTTCGGCATGGGGTCAGGTGGGACCACCGCGC
TACTGCCGCCAGGCAAATTCTGTTTTATCAGACCGCTTCTGCGTTCTGATTTAATCTGTATCAGGCTGAA
AATCTTCTCTCATCCGCCAAAACAGCCGAGATGCGCCGCGTGCGGCTGCTGGAGATGGCGGACGCGATGG
ATATGTTCTGCCAAGGGTTGGTTTGCGCATTCACAGTTCTCCGCAAGAATTGATTGGCTCCAATTCTTGG
AGTGGTGAATCCGTTAGCGAGGTGCCGCCTCGACGAATTTCTGCCATTCATCCGCTTATTATCACTTATT
CAGGCGTAGCAACCAGGCGTTTAAGGGCACCAATAACTGCCTTAAAAACTCATTTGTACAGTTCATCCAT
ACCATGCGTGATGCCCGCTGCGGTTACGAACTCCAGCAGAACCATGTGATCGCGTTTCTCGTTCGGATCT
TTAGACAGAACGCTTTGCGTGCTCAGATAGTGATTGTCTGGCAGCAGAACAGGACCATCACCGATTGGAG
TGTTTTGCTGGTAGTGATCAGCCAGCTGCACGCTGCCATCCTCCACGTTGTGGCGAATTTTAAAATTCGC
TTTAATGCCATTTTTTTGTTTATCGGCGGTGATGTAAACATTGTGGCTGTTAAAATTGTATTCCAGCTTA
TGGCCCAGGATATTGCCGTCTTCTTTAAAGTCAATGCCTTTCAGCTCAATGCGGTTTACCAGGGTATCGC
CTTCAAATTTCACTTCCGCACGCGTTTTGTACGTGCCGTCATCCTTAAAGGAAATCGTGCGTTCCTGCAC
ATAGCCTTCCGGCATGGCGGACTTGAAGAAGTCATGCTGCTTCATGTGGTCCGGATAACGAGCAAAGCAC
TGAACACCATAAGTCAGCGTCGTTACCAGAGTCGGCCAAGGTACCGGCAGTTTACCAGTAGTACAGATGA
ACTTCAGCGTCAGTTTACCATTAGTTGCGTCACCTTCACCCTCGCCACGCACGGAAAACTTATGACCGTT
GACATCACCATCCAGTTCCACCAGAATAGGGACGACACCAGTGAACAGCTCTTCGCCTTTGCCCATTTTA
GCTTCCTTAGCTCCTGAAAATCTCGTCGAAGCTCGGCGGATTTGTCCTACTCAAGCTTGCTCCCTTTGTT
TAACAGAAAAATAATTGATCAAAACAATTAAATAAGTAAATAAATTTGTATTATTTGAAATCAAAAATCA
AAAATCAAAAATCAAAAATCAAAAATCAAAAATCAAAATATACTATTTAGTCCTTTTTTATCATTTTCTG
TTTTTATCGGTAAACCCCGTTTCACTTCTAAGCTTGGCTGCAGGTCGACGGATCGATCCCCGGGAATTCC
TGGCAGTTTATGGCGGGCGTCCTGCCCGCCACCCTCCGGGCCGTTGCTTCGCAACGTTCAAATCCGCTCC
CGGCGGATTTGTCCTACTCAGGAGAGCGTTCACCGACAAACAACAGATAAAACGAAAGGCCCAGTCTTTC
GACTGAGCCTTTCGTTTTATTTGATGCCTGGGGAATTCTTGAAGACGAAAGGGCCTCGTGATACGCCTAT
TTTTATAGGTTAATGTCATGATAATAATGGTTTCTTAGGGGCGCGTTTCTTTATTAGTGGTTGCAGTCTC
GCTCATAATCGCTCCGTTTACTTCTGTTCCAAACAATTGATCCATTGAGACTCAATGGAATTACCTTGAT
GTGCAAGTGAGATATGGACAAAAAATGTAAATTCAAGGTCAAAACTCATAAAAACACTGTTTTTTGATCG
AGATTGGATTATTCTAAGTCTGCATTTTTATCAAAGAAGATAAAAAAACCAGTAAAGTCTGAGTGTTGGG
ACAGGGAGATACTGGGACATTAGATGTTCGGATTAGGACACAACTCAAAAGAGATTTCGATGAGTCATAT
TGGTACTAAATTCATTCTTGCTGAAAAATTTACCTTCGATCCCCTAAGCAATACTCTGATTGACAAAGAA
GATAGTGAAGAGATCATTCGATTAGGCAGCAACGAAAGCCGAATTCTTTGGCTGCTGGCCCAACGTCCAA
ACGAGGTGATTTCTCGCAATGATTTGCATGACTTTGTTTGGCGAGAGCAAGGTTTTGAAGTCGATGATTC
CAGCTTAACCCAAGCCATTTCGACTCTGCGCAAAATGCTCAAAGATTCGACAAAGTCCCCACAATACGTC
AAAACGGTTCCGAAGCGCGGTTACCAATTGATCGCCCGAGTGGAAACGGTTGAAGAAGAGATGGCTCGCG
AAAACGAAGCTGCTCATGACATCTCTCAGCCAGAATCTGTCAATGAATACGCAGAATCAAGCAGTGTGCC
TTCATCAGCCACTGTAGTGAACACACCGCAGCCAGCCAATGTCGTGGCGAATAAATCGGCTCCAAACTTG
GGGAATCGAGCTAGCTGCGCGGTGGTGGTGGGCGTGGGCCTGATTGTGGGCTTCGCGGTGGGCCTGTTGA
TCCTGATCAACCCAAGCCAATCCAGCTTTAAACCCCTAACGGATATCAAAATCGAAGAAGGTAAACTGGT
AATCTGGATTAACGGCGATAAAGGCTATAACGGTCTCGCTGAAGTCGGTAAGAAATTCGAGAAAGATACC
GGAATTAAAGTCACCGTTGAGCATCCGGATAAACTGGAAGAGAAATTCCCACAGGTTGCGGCAACTGGCG
ATGGCCCTGACATTATCTTCTGGGCACACGACCGCTTTGGTGGCTACGCTCAATCTGGCCTGTTGGCTGA
AATCACCCCGGACAAAGCGTTCCAGGACAAGCTGTATCCGTTTACCTGGGATGCCGTACGTTACAACGGC
AAGCTGATTGCTTACCCGATCGCTGTTGAAGCGTTATCGCTGATTTATAACAAAGATCTGCTGCCGAACC
CGCCAAAAACCTGGGAAGAGATCCCGGCGCTGGATAAAGAACTGAAAGCGAAAGGTAAGAGCGCGCTGAT
GTTCAACCTGCAAGAACCGTACTTCACCTGGCCGCTGATTGCTGCTGACGGGGGTTATGCGTTCAAGTAT
GAAAACGGCAAGTACGACATTAAAGACGTGGGCGTGGATAACGCTGGCGCGAAAGCGGGTCTGACCTTCC
TGGTTGACCTGATTAAAAACAAACACATGAATGCAGACACCGATTACTCCATCGCAGAAGCTGCCTTTAA
TAAAGGCGAAACAGCGATGACCATCAACGGCCCGTGGGCATGGTCCAACATCGACACCAGCAAAGTGAAT
TATGGTGTAACGGTACTGCCGACCTTCAAGGGTCAACCATCCAAACCGTTCGTTGGCGTGCTGAGCGCAG
GTATTAACGCCGCCAGTCCGAACAAAGAGCTGGCGAAAGAGTTCCTCGAAAACTATCTGCTGACTGATGA
AGGTCTGGAAGCGGTTAATAAAGACAAACCGCTGGGTGCCGTAGCGCTGAAGTCTTACGAGGAAGAGTTG
GCGAAAGATCCACGTATTGCCGCCACCATGGAAAACGCCCAGAAAGGTGAAATCATGCCGAACATCCCGC
AGATGTCCGCTTTCTGGTATGCCGTGCGTACTGCGGTGATCAACGCCGCCAGCGGTCGTCAGACTGTCGA
TGAAGCCCTGAAAGACGCGCAGACTAATTCGAGCTCGGTACCCGGCCGGGGATCTTAATCTAGCAGGTGG
CACTTTTCGGGGAAATGTGCGCGGAACCCCTATTTGTTTATTTTTCTAAATACATTCAAATATGTATCCG
CTCATGAGACAATAACCCTGATAAATGCTTCAATAATATTGAAAAAGGAAGAGTATGAGTATTCAACATT
TCCGTGTCGCCCTTATTCCCTTTTTTGCGGCATTTTGCCTTCCTGTTTTTGCTCACCCAGAAACGCTGGT
GAAAGTAAAAGATGCTGAAGATCAGTTGGGTGCACGAGTGGGTTACATCGAACTGGATCTCAACAGCGGT
AAGATCCTTGAGAGTTTTCGCCCCGAAGAACGTTTTCCAATGATGAGCACTTTTAAAGTTCTGCTATGTG
GCGCGGTATTATCCCGTGTTGACGCCGGGCAAGAGCAACTCGGTCGCCGCATACACTATTCTCAGAATGA
CTTGGTTGAGTACTCACCAGTCACAGAAAAGCATCTTACGGATGGCATGACAGTAAGAGAATTATGCAGT
GCTGCCATAACCATGAGTGATAACACTGCGGCCAACTTACTTCTGACAACGATCGGAGGACCGAAGGAGC
TAACCGCTTTTTTGCACAACATGGGGGATCATGTAACTCGCCTTGATCGTTGGGAACCGGAGCTGAATGA
AGCCATACCAAACGACGAGCGTGACACCACGATGCCTGCAGCAATGGCAACAACGTTGCGCAAACTATTA
ACTGGCGAACTACTTACTCTAGCTTCCCGGCAACAATTAATAGACTGGATGGAGGCGGATAAAGTTGCAG
GACCACTTCTGCGCTCGGCCCTTCCGGCTGGCTGGTTTATTGCTGATAAATCTGGAGCCGGTGAGCGTGG
GTCTCGCGGTATCATTGCAGCACTGGGGCCAGATGGTAAGCCCTCCCGTATCGTAGTTATCTACACGACG
GGGAGTCAGGCAACTATGGATGAACGAAATAGACAGATCGCTGAGATAGGTGCCTCACTGATTAAGCATT
GGTAACTGTCAGACCAAGTTTACTCATATATACTTTAGATTGATTTAAAACTTCATTTTTAATTTAAAAG
GATCTAGGTGAAGATCCTTTTTGATAATCTCATGACCAAAATCCCTTAACGTGAGTTTTCGTTCCACTGA
GCGTCAGACCCCGTAGAAAAGATCAAAGGATCTTC
